>Addgene plasmid #142902 | TFORF2003 | addgene full sequence | sequence record 397561 | Addgene NGS Result
TTAATGTAGTCTTATGCAATACTCTTGTAGTCTTGCAACATGGTAACGATGAGTTAGCAACATGCCTTAC
AAGGAGAGAAAAAGCACCGTGCATGCCGATTGGTGGAAGTAAGGTGGTACGATCGTGCCTTATTAGGAAG
GCAACAGACGGGTCTGACATGGATTGGACGAACCACTGAATTGCCGCATTGCAGAGATATTGTATTTAAG
TGCCTAGCTCGATACATAAACGGGTCTCTCTGGTTAGACCAGATCTGAGCCTGGGAGCTCTCTGGCTAAC
TAGGGAACCCACTGCTTAAGCCTCAATAAAGCTTGCCTTGAGTGCTTCAAGTAGTGTGTGCCCGTCTGTT
GTGTGACTCTGGTAACTAGAGATCCCTCAGACCCTTTTAGTCAGTGTGGAAAATCTCTAGCAGTGGCGCC
CGAACAGGGACTTGAAAGCGAAAGGGAAACCAGAGGAGCTCTCTCGACGCAGGACTCGGCTTGCTGAAGC
GCGCACGGCAAGAGGCGAGGGGCGGCGACTGGTGAGTACGCCAAAAATTTTGACTAGCGGAGGCTAGAAG
GAGAGAGATGGGTGCGAGAGCGTCAGTATTAAGCGGGGGAGAATTAGATCGCGATGGGAAAAAATTCGGT
TAAGGCCAGGGGGAAAGAAAAAATATAAATTAAAACATATAGTATGGGCAAGCAGGGAGCTAGAACGATT
CGCAGTTAATCCTGGCCTGTTAGAAACATCAGAAGGCTGTAGACAAATACTGGGACAGCTACAACCATCC
CTTCAGACAGGATCAGAAGAACTTAGATCATTATATAATACAGTAGCAACCCTCTATTGTGTGCATCAAA
GGATAGAGATAAAAGACACCAAGGAAGCTTTAGACAAGATAGAGGAAGAGCAAAACAAAAGTAAGACCAC
CGCACAGCAAGCGGCCGCTGATCTTCAGACCTGGAGGAGGAGATATGAGGGACAATTGGAGAAGTGAATT
ATATAAATATAAAGTAGTAAAAATTGAACCATTAGGAGTAGCACCCACCAAGGCAAAGAGAAGAGTGGTG
CAGAGAGAAAAAAGAGCAGTGGGAATAGGAGCTTTGTTCCTTGGGTTCTTGGGAGCAGCAGGAAGCACTA
TGGGCGCAGCGTCAATGACGCTGACGGTACAGGCCAGACAATTATTGTCTGGTATAGTGCAGCAGCAGAA
CAATTTGCTGAGGGCTATTGAGGCGCAACAGCATCTGTTGCAACTCACAGTCTGGGGCATCAAGCAGCTC
CAGGCAAGAATCCTGGCTGTGGAAAGATACCTAAAGGATCAACAGCTCCTGGGGATTTGGGGTTGCTCTG
GAAAACTCATTTGCACCACTGCTGTGCCTTGGAATGCTAGTTGGAGTAATAAATCTCTGGAACAGATTTG
GAATCACACGACCTGGATGGAGTGGGACAGAGAAATTAACAATTACACAAGCTTAATACACTCCTTAATT
GAAGAATCGCAAAACCAGCAAGAAAAGAATGAACAAGAATTATTGGAATTAGATAAATGGGCAAGTTTGT
GGAATTGGTTTAACATAACAAATTGGCTGTGGTATATAAAATTATTCATAATGATAGTAGGAGGCTTGGT
AGGTTTAAGAATAGTTTTTGCTGTACTTTCTATAGTGAATAGAGTTAGGCAGGGATATTCACCATTATCG
TTTCAGACCCACCTCCCAACCCCGAGGGGACCCATGCATTGCATCTCAATTAGTCAGCAACCAGGTGTGG
AAAGTCCCCAGGCTCCCCAGCAGGCAGAAGTATGCAAAGCATGCGTCTCAATTAGTCAGCAACCATAGTC
CCGCCCCTAACTCCGCCCATCCCGCCCCTAACTCCGCCCAGTTCCGCCCATTCTCCGCCCCATGGCTGAC
TAATTTTTTTTATTTATGCAGAGGCCGAGGCCGCCTCGGCCTCTGAGCTATTCCAGAAGTAGTGAGGAGG
CTTTTTTGGAGGCCTAGGCTTTTGCAAAAAGCTTTCTAGAGGTACCACCGGAGCTTACCATGACCGAGTA
CAAGCCCACGGTGCGCCTCGCCACCCGCGACGACGTCCCCAGGGCCGTACGCACCCTCGCCGCCGCGTTC
GCCGACTACCCCGCCACGCGCCACACCGTCGATCCGGACCGCCACATCGAGCGGGTCACCGAGCTGCAAG
AACTCTTCCTCACGCGCGTCGGGCTCGACATCGGCAAGGTGTGGGTCGCGGACGACGGCGCCGCCGTGGC
GGTCTGGACCACGCCGGAGAGCGTCGAAGCGGGGGCGGTGTTCGCCGAGATCGGCCCGCGCATGGCCGAG
TTGAGCGGTTCCCGGCTGGCCGCGCAGCAACAGATGGAAGGCCTCCTGGCGCCGCACCGGCCCAAGGAGC
CCGCGTGGTTCCTGGCCACCGTCGGCGTCTCGCCCGACCACCAGGGCAAGGGTCTGGGCAGCGCCGTCGT
GCTCCCCGGAGTGGAGGCGGCCGAGCGCGCCGGGGTGCCCGCCTTCCTGGAGACCTCCGCGCCCCGCAAC
CTCCCCTTCTACGAGCGGCTCGGCTTCACCGTCACCGCCGACGTCGAGGTGCCCGAAGGACCGCGCACCT
GGTGCATGACCCGCAAGCCCGGTGCCAGTTAACGAATTCTAGATCTTGAGACAAATGGCAGTATTCATCC
ACAATTTTAAAAGAAAAGGGGGGATTGGGGGGTACAGTGCAGGGGAAAGAATAGTAGACATAATAGCAAC
AGACATACAAACTAAAGAATTACAAAAACAAATTACAAAAATTCAAAATTTTCGGGTTTATTACAGGGAC
AGCAGAGATCCACTTTGGCGCCGGCTCGAGGCCTGCAGGTGCAAAGATGGATAAAGTTTTAAACAGAGAG
GAATCTTTGCAGCTAATGGACCTTCTAGGTCTTGAAAGGAGTGGGAATTGGCTCCGGTGCCCGTCAGTGG
GCAGAGCGCACATCGCCCACAGTCCCCGAGAAGTTGGGGGGAGGGGTCGGCAATTGAACCGGTGCCTAGA
GAAGGTGGCGCGGGGTAAACTGGGAAAGTGATGTCGTGTACTGGCTCCGCCTTTTTCCCGAGGGTGGGGG
AGAACCGTATATAAGTGCAGTAGTCGCCGTGAACGTTCTTTTTCGCAACGGGTTTGCCGCCAGAACACAG
GTAAGTGCCGTGTGTGGTTCCCGCGGGCCTGGCCTCTTTACGGGTTATGGCCCTTGCGTGCCTTGAATTA
CTTCCACCTGGCTGCAGTACGTGATTCTTGATCCCGAGCTTCGGGTTGGAAGTGGGTGGGAGAGTTCGAG
GCCTTGCGCTTAAGGAGCCCCTTCGCCTCGTGCTTGAGTTGAGGCCTGGCCTGGGCGCTGGGGCCGCCGC
GTGCGAATCTGGTGGCACCTTCGCGCCTGTCTCGCTGCTTTCGATAAGTCTCTAGCCATTTAAAATTTTT
GATGACCTGCTGCGACGCTTTTTTTCTGGCAAGATAGTCTTGTAAATGCGGGCCAAGATCTGCACACTGG
TATTTCGGTTTTTGGGGCCGCGGGCGGCGACGGGGCCCGTGCGTCCCAGCGCACATGTTCGGCGAGGCGG
GGCCTGCGAGCGCGGCCACCGAGAATCGGACGGGGGTAGTCTCAAGCTGGCCGGCCTGCTCTGGTGCCTG
GCCTCGCGCCGCCGTGTATCGCCCCGCCCTGGGCGGCAAGGCTGGCCCGGTCGGCACCAGTTGCGTGAGC
GGAAAGATGGCCGCTTCCCGGCCCTGCTGCAGGGAGCTCAAAATGGAGGACGCGGCGCTCGGGAGAGCGG
GCGGGTGAGTCACCCACACAAAGGAAAAGGGCCTTTCCGTCCTCAGCCGTCGCTTCATGTGACTCCACGG
AGTACCGGGCGCCGTCCAGGCACCTCGATTAGTTCTCGAGCTTTTGGAGTACGTCGTCTTTAGGTTGGGG
GGAGGGGTTTTATGCGATGGAGTTTCCCCACACTGAGTGGGTGGAGACTGAAGTTAGGCCAGCTTGGCAC
TTGATGTAATTCTCCTTGGAATTTGCCCTTTTTGAGTTTGGATCTTGGTTCATTCTCAAGCCTCAGACAG
TGGTTCAAAGTTTTTTTCTTCCATTTCAGGTGTCGTGAGGCTAGCACCGCCACCATGACCCTCTCCGGCG
GCGGCAGCGCCAGCGACATGTCCGGCCAGACGGTGCTGACGGCCGAGGACGTGGACATCGATGTGGTGGG
CGAGGGCGACGACGGGCTGGAAGAGAAGGACAGCGACGCAGGTTGCGATAGCCCCGCGGGGCCGCCGGAG
CTGCGCCTGGACGAGGCGGACGAGGTGCCCCCGGCGGCACCCCATCACGGACAGCCTCAGCCGCCCCACC
AGCAGCCCCTGACATTGCCCAAGGAGGCGGCCGGAGCCGGGGCCGGACCGGGGGGCGACGTGGGCGCGCC
GGAGGCGGACGGCTGCAAGGGCGGTGTTGGCGGCGAGGAGGGCGGCGCGAGCGGCGGCGGGCCTGGCGCG
GGCAGCGGTTCGGCGGGAGGCCTGGCCCCGAGCAAGCCCAAGAACAGCCTAGTGAAGCCGCCTTACTCGT
ACATCGCGCTCATCACCATGGCCATCCTGCAGAGCCCGCAGAAGAAGCTGACCCTGAGCGGCATCTGCGA
GTTCATCAGCAACCGCTTCCCCTACTACAGGGAGAAGTTCCCCGCCTGGCAGAACAGCATCCGCCACAAC
CTCTCACTCAACGACTGCTTCGTCAAGATCCCCCGCGAGCCGGGCAACCCGGGCAAGGGCAACTACTGGA
CCCTGGACCCGCAGTCCGAGGACATGTTCGACAACGGCAGCTTCCTGCGGCGCCGGAAACGCTTCAAGCG
CCACCAGCAGGAGCACCTGCGCGAGCAGACGGCGCTCATGATGCAGAGCTTCGGCGCTTACAGCCTGGCG
GCGGCGGCCGGCGCCGCGGGACCCTACGGCCGCCCCTACGGCCTGCACCCTGCGGCGGCGGCCGGTGCCT
ATTCGCACCCGGCAGCGGCGGCGGCCGCGGCTGCTGCGGCGGCGCTCCAGTACCCGTACGCGCTGCCGCC
GGTGGCACCGGTGCTGCCTCCCGCTGTGCCGCTGCTGCCCTCGGGCGAGCTGGGCCGCAAAGCGGCCGCC
TTCGGCTCACAGCTCGGCCCGGGCCTGCAGCTGCAGCTCAATAGCCTGGGCGCCGCCGCGGCCGCTGCGG
GCACAGCGGGCGCCGCGGGCACCACCGCGTCGCTCATCAAGTCCGAGCCAAGCGCGCGGCCGTCGTTCAG
CATCGAGAACATCATAGGTGGGGGCCCCGCGGCTCCTGGGGGCTCGGCGGTGGGCGCTGGGGTCGCCGGC
GGCACTGGGGGTTCAGGGGGCGGCAGCACGGCGCAGTCGTTTCTGCGGCCACCCGGGACCGTGCAGTCGG
CAGCGCTCATGGCCACCCACCAACCGCTGTCGCTGAGCCGGACGACTGCCACCATCGCGCCCATTCTTAG
CGTGCCACTCTCCGGACAGTTTCTGCAGCCCGCAGCCTCGGCCGCCGCCGCTGCTGCGGCCGCCGCTCAA
GCCAAATGGCCGGCGCAATAGTAATGAACTAGTCCGTAACTTGAAAGTATTTCGATTTCTTGGCTTTATA
TATCTTGTGGAAAGGACGATCACATTACTTTGAGATACAACCCACGCGTTAAGTCGACAATCAACCTCTG
GATTACAAAATTTGTGAAAGATTGACTGGTATTCTTAACTATGTTGCTCCTTTTACGCTATGTGGATACG
CTGCTTTAATGCCTTTGTATCATGCTATTGCTTCCCGTATGGCTTTCATTTTCTCCTCCTTGTATAAATC
CTGGTTGCTGTCTCTTTATGAGGAGTTGTGGCCCGTTGTCAGGCAACGTGGCGTGGTGTGCACTGTGTTT
GCTGACGCAACCCCCACTGGTTGGGGCATTGCCACCACCTGTCAGCTCCTTTCCGGGACTTTCGCTTTCC
CCCTCCCTATTGCCACGGCGGAACTCATCGCCGCCTGCCTTGCCCGCTGCTGGACAGGGGCTCGGCTGTT
GGGCACTGACAATTCCGTGGTGTTGTCGGGGAAATCATCGTCCTTTCCTTGGCTGCTCGCCTGTGTTGCC
ACCTGGATTCTGCGCGGGACGTCCTTCTGCTACGTCCCTTCGGCCCTCAATCCAGCGGACCTTCCTTCCC
GCGGCCTGCTGCCGGCTCTGCGGCCTCTTCCGCGTCTTCGCCTTCGCCCTCAGACGAGTCGGATCTCCCT
TTGGGCCGCCTCCCCGCGTCGACTTTAAGACCAATGACTTACAAGGCAGCTGTAGATCTTAGCCACTTTT
TAAAAGAAAAGGGGGGACTGGAAGGGCTAATTCACTCCCAACGAAGACAAGATCTGCTTTTTGCTTGTAC
TGGGTCTCTCTGGTTAGACCAGATCTGAGCCTGGGAGCTCTCTGGCTAACTAGGGAACCCACTGCTTAAG
CCTCAATAAAGCTTGCCTTGAGTGCTTCAAGTAGTGTGTGCCCGTCTGTTGTGTGACTCTGGTAACTAGA
GATCCCTCAGACCCTTTTAGTCAGTGTGGAAAATCTCTAGCAGTACGTATAGTAGTTCATGTCATCTTAT
TATTCAGTATTTATAACTTGCAAAGAAATGAATATCAGAGAGTGAGAGGAACTTGTTTATTGCAGCTTAT
AATGGTTACAAATAAAGCAATAGCATCACAAATTTCACAAATAAAGCATTTTTTTCACTGCATTCTAGTT
GTGGTTTGTCCAAACTCATCAATGTATCTTATCATGTCTGGCTCTAGCTATCCCGCCCCTAACTCCGCCC
ATCCCGCCCCTAACTCCGCCCAGTTCCGCCCATTCTCCGCCCCATGGCTGACTAATTTTTTTTATTTATG
CAGAGGCCGAGGCCGCCTCGGCCTCTGAGCTATTCCAGAAGTAGTGAGGAGGCTTTTTTGGAGGCCTAGG
GACGTACCCAATTCGCCCTATAGTGAGTCGTATTACGCGCGCTCACTGGCCGTCGTTTTACAACGTCGTG
ACTGGGAAAACCCTGGCGTTACCCAACTTAATCGCCTTGCAGCACATCCCCCTTTCGCCAGCTGGCGTAA
TAGCGAAGAGGCCCGCACCGATCGCCCTTCCCAACAGTTGCGCAGCCTGAATGGCGAATGGG
[124 nt withheld, positions 7133-7256]
C
[91 nt withheld, positions 7258-7348]
A
[49 nt withheld, positions 7350-7398]
CCTTTGACGTTGGAGTCCACGTTCTTT
[37 nt withheld, positions 7426-7462]
ACCCTATCTCGGTCTATTCTTTTGATTTATAAGGGATTTTGCCGATTTCGGCCTATTGGTTAAAAAATGA
GCTGATTTAACAAAAATTTAACGCGAATTTTAACAAAATATTAACGCTTACAATTTAGGTGGCACTTTTC
GGGGAAATGTGCGCGGAACCCCTATTTGTTTATTTTTCTAAATACATTCAAATATGTATCCGCTCATGAG
ACAATAACCCTGATAAATGCTTCAATAATATTGAAAAAGGAAGAGTATGAGTATTCAACATTTCCGTGTC
GCCCTTATTCCCTTTTTTGCGGCATTTTGCCTTCCTGTTTTTGCTCACCCAGAAACGCTGGTGAAAGTAA
AAGATGCTGAAGATCAGTTGGGTGCACGAGTGGGTTACATCGAACTGGATCTCAACAGCGGTAAGATCCT
TGAGAGTTTTCGCCCCGAAGAACGTTTTCCAATGATGAGCACTTTTAAAGTTCTGCTATGTGGCGCGGTA
TTATCCCGTATTGACGCCGGGCAAGAGCAACTCGGTCGCCGCATACACTATTCTCAGAATGACTTGGTTG
AGTACTCACCAGTCACAGAAAAGCATCTTACGGATGGCATGACAGTAAGAGAATTATGCAGTGCTGCCAT
AACCATGAGTGATAACACTGCGGCCAACTTACTTCTGACAACGATCGGAGGACCGAAGGAGCTAACCGCT
TTTTTGCACAACATGGGGGATCATGTAACTCGCCTTGATCGTTGGGAACCGGAGCTGAATGAAGCCATAC
CAAACGACGAGCGTGACACCACGATGCCTGTAGCAATGGCAACAACGTTGCGCAAACTATTAACTGGCGA
ACTACTTACTCTAGCTTCCCGGCAACAATTAATAGACTGGATGGAGGCGGATAAAGTTGCAGGACCACTT
CTGCGCTCGGCCCTTCCGGCTGGCTGGTTTATTGCTGATAAATCTGGAGCCGGTGAGCGTGGGTCTCGCG
GTATCATTGCAGCACTGGGGCCAGATGGTAAGCCCTCCCGTATCGTAGTTATCTACACGACGGGGAGTCA
GGCAACTATGGATGAACGAAATAGACAGATCGCTGAGATAGGTGCCTCACTGATTAAGCATTGGTAACTG
TCAGACCAAGTTTACTCATATATACTTTAGATTGATTTAAAACTTCATTTTTAATTTAAAAGGATCTAGG
TGAAGATCCTTTTTGATAATCTCATGACCAAAATCCCTTAACGTGAGTTTTCGTTCCACTGAGCGTCAGA
CCCCGTAGAAAAGATCAAAGGATCTTCTTGAGATCCTTTTTTTCTGCGCGTAATCTGCTGCTTGCAAACA
AAAAAACCACCGCTACCAGCGGTGGTTTGTTTGCCGGATCAAGAGCTACCAACTCTTTTTCCGAAGGTAA
CTGGCTTCAGCAGAGCGCAGATACCAAATACTGTTCTTCTAGTGTAGCCGTAGTTAGGCCACCACTTCAA
GAACTCTGTAGCACCGCCTACATACCTCGCTCTGCTAATCCTGTTACCAGTGGCTGCTGCCAGTGGCGAT
AAGTCGTGTCTTACCGGGTTGGACTCAAGACGATAGTTACCGGATAAGGCGCAGCGGTCGGGCTGAACGG
GGGGTTCGTGCACACAGCCCAGCTTGGAGCGAACGACCTACACCGAACTGAGATACCTACAGCGTGAGCT
ATGAGAAAGCGCCACGCTTCCCGAAGGGAGAAAGGCGGACAGGTATCCGGTAAGCGGCAGGGTCGGAACA
GGAGAGCGCACGAGGGAGCTTCCAGGGGGAAACGCCTGGTATCTTTATAGTCCTGTCGGGTTTCGCCACC
TCTGACTTGAGCGTCGATTTTTGTGATGCTCGTCAGGGGGGCGGAGCCTATGGAAAAACGCCAGCAACGC
GGCCTTTTTACGGTTCCTGGCCTTTTGCTGGCCTTTTGCTCACATGTTCTTTCCTGCGTTATCCCCTGAT
TCTGTGGATAACCGTATTACCGCCTTTGAGTGAGCTGATACCGCTCGCCGCAGCCGAACGACCGAGCGCA
GCGAGTCAGTGAGCGAGGAAGCGGAAGAGCGCCCAATACGCAAACCGCCTCTCCCCGCGCGTTGGCCGAT
TCATTAATGCAGCTGGCACGACAGGTTTCCCGACTGGAAAGCGGGCAGTGAGCGCAACGCAATTAATGTG
AGTTAGCTCACTCATTAGGCACCCCAGGCTTTACACTTTATGCTTCCGGCTCGTATGTTGTGTGGAATTG
TGAGCGGATAACAATTTCACACAGGAAACAGCTATGACCATGATTACGCCAAGCGCGCAATTAACCCTCA
CTAAAGGGAACAAAAGCTGGAGCTGCAAGC
Features (pLannotate 1.2.2; 31 found; start..end, strand, type, name):
      5..231     +  promoter       RSV promoter: Rous sarcoma virus enhancer/promoter
    232..412     +  LTR            5' LTR (truncated): truncated 5' long terminal repeat (LTR) from HIV-1
    459..584     +  misc_feature   HIV-1 Ψ: packaging signal of human immunodeficiency virus type 1
    568..931     +  CDS            HIV-1 gag (fragment): gag protein from human immunodeficiency virus 1; gag
   1077..1310    +  misc_feature   RRE: The Rev response element (RRE) of HIV-1 allows for Rev-dependent mRNA export from the nucleus to the cytoplasm.
   1687..1713    +  CDS            Rev (fragment): human immunodeficiency virus 1 (HIV-1) Rev protein; rev; enhances nuclear export of unspliced and incompletely spliced viral mRNAs
   1720..1743    +  promoter       SV40 promoter (fragment): SV40 early promoter
   1744..1815    +  promoter       SV40 promoter (fragment): SV40 enhancer and early promoter
   1839..1974    +  rep_origin     SV40 ori: SV40 origin of replication
   2020..2616    +  CDS            PuroR (fragment): puromycin N-acetyltransferase; pac from Streptomyces; confers resistance to puromycin
   2665..2782    +  misc_feature   cPPT/CTS: central polypurine tract and central termination sequence of HIV-1
   2847..2913    +  CDS            small t antigen (fragment): SV40 (simian virus 40) small t antigen
   2920..4098    +  promoter       EF-1α promoter: strong constitutive promoter for human elongation factor EF-1α
   4115..5548    +  CDS            FOXD3: FOXD3_HUMAN - Also known as HFH2. Experimental evidence at protein level: Swiss-Prot protein existence level 1. Binds to the consensus sequence 5'-A[AT]T[AG]TTTGTTT-3' and acts as a transcriptional repressor. Also acts as a transcriptional activator. Promotes development of neural crest cells from neural tube progenitors. Restricts neural progenitor cells to the neural crest lineage while suppressing interneuron differentiation. Required for maintenance of pluripotent cells in the pre-implantation and peri- implantation stages of embryogenesis. From Homo sapiens (Human).
   5564..5617    +  promoter       U6 promoter (fragment): RNA polymerase III promoter for human U6 snRNA
   5659..6247    +  misc_feature   WPRE: woodchuck hepatitis virus posttranscriptional regulatory element
   6298..6317    +  misc_feature   cPPT/CTS (fragment): central polypurine tract and central termination sequence of HIV-1
   6319..6552    +  LTR            3' LTR (ΔU3): self-inactivating 3' long terminal repeat (LTR) from HIV-1
   6630..6751    +  polyA_signal   SV40 poly(A) signal: SV40 polyadenylation signal
   6791..6926    +  rep_origin     SV40 ori: SV40 origin of replication
   6947..6965    -  promoter       T7 promoter: promoter for bacteriophage T7 RNA polymerase
   6973..7128    +  CDS            lacZα (fragment): LacZα fragment of β-galactosidase; lacZ fragment
   7133..7561    +  rep_origin     f1 ori (sequence partly withheld): f1 bacteriophage origin of replication; arrow indicates direction of (+) strand synthesis
   7614..7718    +  promoter       AmpR promoter: bla
   7719..8579    +  CDS            AmpR: β-lactamase; bla; confers resistance to ampicillin, carbenicillin, and related antibiotics
   8750..9338    +  rep_origin     ori: high-copy-number ColE1/pMB1/pBR322/pUC origin of replication
   9521..9613    +  CDS            lacI (fragment): lac repressor; lacI; The lac repressor binds to the lac operator to inhibit transcription in E. coli. This inhibition can be relieved by adding lactose or isopropyl-β-D-thiogalactopyranoside (IPTG).
   9626..9647    +  protein_bind   CAP binding site: CAP binding activates transcription in the presence of cAMP. E. coli catabolite activator protein
   9662..9692    +  promoter       lac promoter: promoter for the E. coli lac operon
   9700..9716    +  protein_bind   lac operator: The lac repressor binds to the lac operator to inhibit transcription in E. coli. This inhibition can be relieved by adding lactose or isopropyl-β-D-thiogalactopyranoside (IPTG). lac repressor encoded by lacI
   9761..9779    +  promoter       T3 promoter: promoter for bacteriophage T3 RNA polymerase
