[The description below was written by a language model from this plasmid's Addgene catalogue record and pLannotate feature annotations shown in this document.]
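Description:
TFORF2003 is a lentiviral mammalian expression plasmid built on the pLX_TRC317 backbone from the Broad Institute Genetic Perturbation Platform, carrying the human transcription factor FOXD3 as its insert. It belongs to a barcoded transcription factor ORF collection in which each ORF is paired with a unique 24-bp barcode, so that the factor delivered to a cell can be identified in pooled overexpression screens. In bacteria the roughly 9.8 kb plasmid is maintained through a high-copy ColE1/pUC-type origin and selected with ampicillin via the β-lactamase gene. An f1 origin and remnants of lac and phage promoter sequences are also present in the backbone. The depositor notes that the plasmid can recombine, as is common for LTR-containing vectors.

The viral portion follows a third-generation, self-inactivating design. An RSV promoter drives a truncated HIV-1 5' LTR, followed by the Ψ packaging signal, a gag fragment, the Rev response element and a cPPT/CTS, and the unit closes with a ΔU3 3' LTR and an SV40 polyadenylation signal. Within the LTRs sit two expression units. An SV40 early promoter drives puromycin N-acetyltransferase for selection of transduced cells, and a full EF-1α promoter drives the FOXD3 coding sequence, with a WPRE downstream to enhance transcript stability and expression. The barcode is not annotated in the feature table, so its position cannot be stated from the record, although a short U6 promoter fragment is annotated between the ORF and the WPRE. FOXD3 is a forkhead factor involved in neural crest specification and maintenance of pluripotent cells, which fits the collection's use in directed differentiation screens.
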