Addgene plasmid #142902: TFORF2003
Purpose: Lentiviral vector for overexpressing transcription factor ORFs with unique 24-bp barcodes. Barcodes facilitate identification of transcription factors in pooled screens.
Depositing lab: Feng Zhang. Depositing organization: Broad Institute. Publication: A transcription factor atlas of directed differentiation. Joung J, Ma S, Tay T, Geiger-Schuller KR, Kirchgatterer PC, Verdine VK, Guo B, Arias-Garcia MA, Allen WE, Singh A, Kuksenko O, Abudayyeh OO, Gootenberg JS, Fu Z, Macrae RK, Buenrostro JD, Regev A, Zhang F. Cell. 2023 Jan 5;186(1):209-229.e26. doi: 10.1016/j.cell.2022.11.026. PubMed 36608654.
Backbone
  Vector backbone: pLX_TRC317
  Backbone manufacturer: Broad Institute Genetic Perturbation Platform
  Backbone size w/o insert (bp): 8264
  Vector type: Mammalian Expression, Lentiviral
  Selectable markers: Puromycin
Growth in bacteria
  Bacterial resistance: Ampicillin, 100 μg/mL
  Growth temperature: 37°C
  Growth strain: NEB Stable
  Copy number: High Copy
Gene/Insert
  Gene/Insert name: FOXD3
  Species: H. sapiens (human)
  Insert size (bp): 1538
  Entrez Gene: FOXD3 (a.k.a. AIS1, Genesis, HFH2, VAMAS2)
  Promoter: EF1a
  Cloning method: Unknown
  Sequencing primers: 5′ GGGTGGAGACTGAAGTTAGGCCAG; 3′ CACATAGCGTAAAAGGAGCAACATAG
Terms and licenses: Academic/Nonprofit Terms; Industry Terms: Not Available to Industry
Depositor comments: NM_012183,ENST00000371116 . The transcription factor ORF portion of this plasmid was synthesized by Genewiz. Please test multiple small colonies in case of plasmid recombination. To make this collection available in a timely manner, a portion of this collection was not fully sequenced by Addgene. If an Addgene verified full plasmid sequence is not available, please contact us prior to placing an order to request the full sequence.
How to cite: TFORF2003 was a gift from Feng Zhang (Addgene plasmid # 142902 ; http://n2t.net/addgene:142902 ; RRID:Addgene_142902)
