>Addgene plasmid #142902 | TFORF2003 | depositor partial sequence | sequence record 280844 | Insert
ACCGCCACCATGACCCTCTCCGGCGGCGGCAGCGCCAGCGACATGTCCGGCCAGACGGTGCTGACGGCCG
AGGACGTGGACATCGATGTGGTGGGCGAGGGCGACGACGGGCTGGAAGAGAAGGACAGCGACGCAGGTTG
CGATAGCCCCGCGGGGCCGCCGGAGCTGCGCCTGGACGAGGCGGACGAGGTGCCCCCGGCGGCACCCCAT
CACGGACAGCCTCAGCCGCCCCACCAGCAGCCCCTGACATTGCCCAAGGAGGCGGCCGGAGCCGGGGCCG
GACCGGGGGGCGACGTGGGCGCGCCGGAGGCGGACGGCTGCAAGGGCGGTGTTGGCGGCGAGGAGGGCGG
CGCGAGCGGCGGCGGGCCTGGCGCGGGCAGCGGTTCGGCGGGAGGCCTGGCCCCGAGCAAGCCCAAGAAC
AGCCTAGTGAAGCCGCCTTACTCGTACATCGCGCTCATCACCATGGCCATCCTGCAGAGCCCGCAGAAGA
AGCTGACCCTGAGCGGCATCTGCGAGTTCATCAGCAACCGCTTCCCCTACTACAGGGAGAAGTTCCCCGC
CTGGCAGAACAGCATCCGCCACAACCTCTCACTCAACGACTGCTTCGTCAAGATCCCCCGCGAGCCGGGC
AACCCGGGCAAGGGCAACTACTGGACCCTGGACCCGCAGTCCGAGGACATGTTCGACAACGGCAGCTTCC
TGCGGCGCCGGAAACGCTTCAAGCGCCACCAGCAGGAGCACCTGCGCGAGCAGACGGCGCTCATGATGCA
GAGCTTCGGCGCTTACAGCCTGGCGGCGGCGGCCGGCGCCGCGGGACCCTACGGCCGCCCCTACGGCCTG
CACCCTGCGGCGGCGGCCGGTGCCTATTCGCACCCGGCAGCGGCGGCGGCCGCGGCTGCTGCGGCGGCGC
TCCAGTACCCGTACGCGCTGCCGCCGGTGGCACCGGTGCTGCCTCCCGCTGTGCCGCTGCTGCCCTCGGG
CGAGCTGGGCCGCAAAGCGGCCGCCTTCGGCTCACAGCTCGGCCCGGGCCTGCAGCTGCAGCTCAATAGC
CTGGGCGCCGCCGCGGCCGCTGCGGGCACAGCGGGCGCCGCGGGCACCACCGCGTCGCTCATCAAGTCCG
AGCCAAGCGCGCGGCCGTCGTTCAGCATCGAGAACATCATAGGTGGGGGCCCCGCGGCTCCTGGGGGCTC
GGCGGTGGGCGCTGGGGTCGCCGGCGGCACTGGGGGTTCAGGGGGCGGCAGCACGGCGCAGTCGTTTCTG
CGGCCACCCGGGACCGTGCAGTCGGCAGCGCTCATGGCCACCCACCAACCGCTGTCGCTGAGCCGGACGA
CTGCCACCATCGCGCCCATTCTTAGCGTGCCACTCTCCGGACAGTTTCTGCAGCCCGCAGCCTCGGCCGC
CGCCGCTGCTGCGGCCGCCGCTCAAGCCAAATGGCCGGCGCAATAGTAATGAACTAGTCCGTAACTTGAA
AGTATTTCGATTTCTTGGCTTTATATATCTTGTGGAAAGGACGATCACATTACTTTGAGATACAACCC
