>Addgene plasmid #142902 | TFORF2003 | depositor partial sequence | sequence record 280845 | Barcode
TCACATTACTTTGAGATACAACCC
